>Addgene plasmid #133010 | pFA-eCA | addgene full sequence | sequence record 263329 | Addgene NGS Result
TTTTTCCATAGGCTCCGCCCCCCTGACAAGCATCACGAAATCTGACGCTCAAATCAGTGGTGGCGAAACC
CGACAGGACTATAAAGATACCAGGCGTTTCCCCCTGGCGGCTCCCTCGTGCGCTCTCCTGTTCCTGCCTT
TCGGTTTACCGGTGTCATTCCGCTGTTATGGCCGCGTTTGTCTCATTCCACGCCTGACACTCAGTTCCGG
GTAGGCAGTTCGCTCCAAGCTGGACTGTATGCACGAACCCCCCGTTCAGTCCGACCGCTGCGCCTTATCC
GGTAACTATCGTCTTGAGTCCAACCCGGAAAGACATGCAAAAGCACCACTGGCAGCAGCCACTGGTAATT
GATTTAGAGGAGTTAGTCTTGAAGTCATGCGCCGGTTAAGGCTAAACTGAAAGGACAAGTTTTGGTGACT
GCGCTCCTCCAAGCCAGTTACCTCGGTTCAAAGAGTTGGTAGCTCAGAGAACCTTCGAAAAACCGCCCTG
CAAGGCGGTTTTTTCGTTTTCAGAGCAAGAGATTACGCGCAGACCAAAACGATCTCAAGAAGATCATCTT
ATTAATCAGATAAAATATTTCTAGATTTCAGTGCAATTTATCTCTTCAAATGTAGCACCTGAAGTCAGCC
CCATACGATATAAGTTGTTACTAGTGCTTGGATTCTCACCAATAAAAAACGCCCGGCGGCAACCGAGCGT
TCTGAACAAATCCAGATGGAGTTCTGAGGTCATTACTGGATCTATCAACAGGAGTCCAAGCGAGCTCGAT
ATCAAATTACGCCCCGCCCTGCCACTCATCGCAGTACTGTTGTAATTCATTAAGCATTCTGCCGACATGG
AAGCCATCACAAACGGCATGATGAACCTGAATCGCCAGCGGCATCAGCACCTTGTCGCCTTGCGTATAAT
ATTTGCCCATGGTGAAAACGGGGGCGAAGAAGTTGTCCATATTGGCCACGTTTAAATCAAAACTGGTGAA
ACTCACCCAGGGATTGGCTGAGACGAAAAACATATTCTCAATAAACCCTTTAGGGAAATAGGCCAGGTTT
TCACCGTAACACGCCACATCTTGCGAATATATGTGTAGAAACTGCCGGAAATCGTCGTGGTATTCACTCC
AGAGCGATGAAAACGTTTCAGTTTGCTCATGGAAAACGGTGTAACAAGGGTGAACACTATCCCATATCAC
CAGCTCACCGTCTTTCATTGCCATACGGAATTCCGGATGAGCATTCATCAGGCGGGCAAGAATGTGAATA
AAGGCCGGATAAAACTTGTGCTTATTTTTCTTTACGGTCTTTAAAAAGGCCGTAATATCCAGCTGAACGG
TCTGGTTATAGGTACATTGAGCAACTGACTGAAATGCCTCAAAATGTTCTTTACGATGCCATTGGGATAT
ATCAACGGTGGTATATCCAGTGATTTTTTTCTCCATTTTAGCTTCCTTAGCTCCTGAAAATCTCGATAAC
TCAAAAAATACGCCCGGTAGTGATCTTATTTCATTATGGTGAAAGTTGGAACCTCTTACGTGCCGATCAA
CGTCTCATTTTCGCCAGATATCGACGTCTAAGAAACCATTATTATCATGACATTAACCTATAAAAATAGG
CGTATCACGAGGCCCTTTCGTCTTCACCTCGAGTCCCTATCAGTGATAGAGATTGACATCCCTATCAGTG
ATAGAGATACTGAGCACATCAGCAGGACGCACTGACCGAATTCATTAAAGAGGAGAAAGGTACCATGCAT
CATCACCATCACCACAAAGACATAGATACACTCATCAGCAACAATGCACTATGGTCAAAAATGCTGGTGG
AAGAGGATCCCGGGTTTTTTGAGAAACTGGCACAAGCGCAAAAACCGCGCTTTCTATGGATTGGATGTTC
CGACAGTCGCGTTCCTGCAGAACGTTTAACCGGTCTTGAGCCGGGCGAACTCTTTGTTCACCGTAATGTT
GCTAACCTGGTCATTCACACTGACCTGAACTGCCTTTCCGTGGTTCAGTATGCAGTGGATGTACTCGAAG
TTGAACACATTATTATCTGTGGCCACTACGGTTGCGGCGGCGTACAAGCCGCAGTTGAAAACCCGGAACT
GGGGCTTATCAACAACTGGCTGCTGCATATCCGCGATATCTGGTTCAAACATAGCTCATTGCTCGGCGAA
ATGCCGCAAGAGCGCCGTCTGGATACCTTGTGTGAACTGAACGTCATGGAACAGGTGTATAACCTGGGCC
ACTCCACCATTATGCAATCAGCGTGGAAACGCGGGCAGAAAGTTACCATTCACGGCTGGGCCTACGGCAT
TCACGACGGCTTGCTGCGTGATCTGGATGTTACCGCCACCAACCGCGAAACCCTTGAGCAACGTTACCGT
CACGGGATTTCCAACCTCAAGCTGAAACACGCCAACCACAAATAAAATGTAACTGTATTCAGCGATGACG
AAATTCTTAGCTATTGTAATACTCTAGAGGCATCAAATAAAACGAAAGGCTCAGTCGAAAGACTGGGCCT
TTCGTTTTATCTGTTGTTTGTCGGTGAACGCTCTCCTGAGTAGGACAAATCCGCCGCCGCTAGCAGTTCG
TAGACGGAAACAAACGCAGAATCCAAGCAAAAGGGAATAAGGGCGACACGGAAATGTTGAATACTCATAC
TCTTCCTTTTTCAATATTATTGAAGCATTTATCAGGGTTATGTCCACTGGGTTCGTGCCTTCATCCGGAT
ATCCAGGAACTGTTAAGACCCACTTTCACATTTAAGTTGTTTTTCTAATCCGCATATGATCAATTCAAGG
CCGAATAAGAAGGCTGGCTCTGCACCTTGGTGATCAAATAATTCGATAGCTTGTCGTAATAATGGCGGCA
TACTATCAGTAGTAGGTGTTTCCCTTTCTTCTTTAGCGACTTGATGCTCTTGATCTTCCAATACGCAACC
TAAAGTAAAATGCCCCACAGCGCTGAGTGCATATAATGCATTCTCTAGTGAAAAACCTTGTTGGCATAAA
AAGGCTAATTGATTTTCGAGAGTTTCATACTGTTTTTCTGTAGGCCGTGTACCTAAATGTACTTTTGCTC
CATCGCGATGACTTAGTAAAGCACATCTAAAACTTTTAGCGTTATTACGTAAAAAATCTTGCCAGCTTTC
CCCTTCTAAAGGGCAAAAGTGAGTATGGTGCCTATCTAACATCTCAATGGCTAAGGCGTCGAGCAAAGCC
CGCTTATTTTTTACATGCCAATACAATGTAGGCTGCTCTACACCTAGCTTCTGGGCGAGTTTACGGGTTG
TTAAACCTTCGATTCCGACCTCATTAAGCAGCTCTAATGCGCTGTTAATCACTTTACTTTTATCTAATCT
AGACATACTCTTCCTTTTTCAATATTATTGAAGCATTTATCAGGGTTATTGTCTCATGAGCGGATACATA
TTTGAATGTATTTAGAAAAATAAACAAATAGGGGTTCCGCGTTTCCCTCGACAATTCGCGCTAGACCTAG
GGATATATTCCGCTTCCTCGCTCACTGACTCGCTACGCTCGGTCGTTCGACTGCGGCGAGCGGAAATGGC
TTACGAACGGGGCGGAGATTTCCTGGAAGATGCCAGGAAGATACTTAACAGGGAAGTGAGAGGGCCGCGG
CAAAGCCG
Features (pLannotate 1.2.2; 12 found; start..end, strand, type, name):
      3..548     -  rep_origin     p15A ori: Plasmids containing the medium-copy-number p15A origin of replication can be propagated in E. coli cells that contain a second plasmid with the ColE1 origin.
    662..756     -  terminator     lambda t0 terminator: transcription terminator from phage lambda
    777..1436    -  CDS            CmR: chloramphenicol acetyltransferase; cat; confers resistance to chloramphenicol
   1437..1539    -  promoter       cat promoter: promoter of the E. coli cat gene encoding chloramphenicol acetyltransferase
   1644..1717    +  promoter       PLtetO-1 promoter: modified phage lambda PL promoter with tet operator sites (Lutz and Bujard, 1997)
   1766..2422    +  CDS            can: CAN_ECOLI - Also known as cynT2, yadF. Experimental evidence at protein level: Swiss-Prot protein existence level 1. From Escherichia coli (strain K12).
   2484..2570    +  terminator     rrnB T1 terminator: Escherichia coli rrnB; transcription terminator T1 from the E. coli rrnB gene
   2619..2658    -  CDS            AmpR (fragment): β-lactamase; bla; confers resistance to ampicillin, carbenicillin, and related antibiotics
   2659..2701    -  promoter       AmpR promoter (fragment): bla
   2743..3366    -  CDS            TetR: tetracycline repressor TetR; tetR from transposon Tn10; TetR binds to the tetracycline operator tetO to inhibit transcription. This inhibition can be relieved by adding tetracycline or doxycycline.
   3367..3471    -  promoter       AmpR promoter: bla
   3508..3563    -  rep_origin     RSF ori (fragment): Plasmids containing the RSF 1030 origin of replication can be propagated in E. coli cells that contain additional plasmids with compatible origins.
