[The description below was written by a language model from this plasmid's Addgene catalogue record and pLannotate feature annotations shown in this document.]
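Description:
pFA-eCA is a small (about 3.6 kb) bacterial expression plasmid built on the pFA backbone that carries the E. coli can gene (also known as yadF or cynT2), which encodes a β-class carbonic anhydrase. It replicates from a p15A origin, a medium-copy replicon compatible with ColE1-type plasmids, so it can be maintained alongside a second vector in the same cell. The catalogue itself lists copy number as unknown. Selection is by chloramphenicol, through a chloramphenicol acetyltransferase gene driven by its own cat promoter and followed by the lambda t0 terminator. Short annotated fragments of the AmpR coding sequence and promoter and of an RSF origin appear to be remnants of vector construction rather than functional elements.

The can coding sequence sits downstream of the PLtetO-1 promoter, a phage lambda PL derivative bearing tet operator sites, and is followed by the rrnB T1 terminator. The catalogue lists the promoter as "tetR", which fits this tet-regulated design. The plasmid also encodes the Tn10 TetR repressor on the opposite strand, expressed from a full-length bla (AmpR) promoter. TetR binds the operators and keeps the insert off until a tetracycline-type inducer relieves repression, which gives self-contained, titratable expression. The record indicates an N-terminal 6xHis tag on the insert, which would allow detection or affinity purification, although the tag is not annotated separately in the feature table.

The stated purpose is simply to supply E. coli carbonic anhydrase from the pFA vector. The associated publication concerns prokaryotic inorganic carbon pumps, so the construct was probably used for inducible carbonic anhydrase expression in that study, though the record does not state its exact experimental role.
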