Addgene plasmid #133010: pFA-eCA
Purpose: pFA carrying a E. coli canA gene (Uniprot: P61517)
Depositing lab: David Savage. Depositing organization: University of California, Berkeley. Publication: DABs are inorganic carbon pumps found throughout prokaryotic phyla. Desmarais JJ, Flamholz AI, Blikstad C, Dugan EJ, Laughlin TG, Oltrogge LM, Chen AW, Wetmore K, Diamond S, Wang JY, Savage DF. Nat Microbiol. 2019 Aug 12. pii: 10.1038/s41564-019-0520-8. doi: 10.1038/s41564-019-0520-8. PubMed 31406332.
Backbone
  Vector backbone: pFA
  Backbone size w/o insert (bp): 2970
  Total vector size (bp): 3648
  Vector type: Bacterial Expression
Growth in bacteria
  Bacterial resistance: Chloramphenicol, 25 μg/mL
  Growth temperature: 37°C
  Growth strain: DH5alpha
  Copy number: Unknown
Gene/Insert
  Gene/Insert name: Can (alt name: yadF)
  Species: E. coli
  Insert size (bp): 660
  GenBank ID: NP_414668
  Entrez Gene: can (a.k.a. b0126, ECK0125, yadF)
  Promoter: tetR
  Tag / fusion protein: 6xhis (N terminal on insert)
  Cloning method: Unknown
  Sequencing primers: 5′ CCTTTCGTCTTCACCTCGAG
Terms and licenses: Academic/Nonprofit Terms; Industry Terms: Not Available to Industry
How to cite: pFA-eCA was a gift from David Savage (Addgene plasmid # 133010 ; http://n2t.net/addgene:133010 ; RRID:Addgene_133010)
